>Addgene plasmid #242755 | pLIX-Bahcc1-HA_deltaBAH | addgene full sequence | sequence record 487421 | Addgene NGS Result
AATTCTCGACCTCGAGACAAATGGCAGTATTCATCCACAATTTTAAAAGAAAAGGGGGGATTGGGGGGTA
CAGTGCAGGGGAAAGAATAGTAGACATAATAGCAACAGACATACAAACTAAAGAATTACAAAAACAAATT
ACAAAAATTCAAAATTTTCGGGTTTATTACAGGGACAGCAGAGATCCACTTTGGCCGCGAATCGATATGT
CGAGTTTACTCCCTATCAGTGATAGAGAACGTATGTCGAGTTTACTCCCTATCAGTGATAGAGAACGATG
TCGAGTTTACTCCCTATCAGTGATAGAGAACGTATGTCGAGTTTACTCCCTATCAGTGATAGAGAACGTA
TGTCGAGTTTACTCCCTATCAGTGATAGAGAACGTATGTCGAGTTTATCCCTATCAGTGATAGAGAACGT
ATGTCGAGTTTACTCCCTATCAGTGATAGAGAACGTATGTCGAGGTAGGCGTGTACGGTGGGAGGCCTAT
ATAAGCAGAGCTCGTTTAGTGAACCGTCAGATCGCCTGGAGAATTGGCTAGCATGGCTTCGCACACAGCC
AGCAGCCGTCTGATGGGAAACCCCCCAGCCTCCTCTTTTATGGGCAGCTTCCTCACCAGCAGCCTGGGCT
CAGCAGCGTCGGCACACCCCAGTGGCCCCACATCCTCTCCCTCTGAGCCGGCCTACCGAGGATCCCACCC
TGCCACCTCTCAGATCTGGTTCTCCCACTCCCATGAAGCTCCTCCGTACCCCAGATTTTCGGGGAGTCTG
GCATCTACCTTCCTACCCGTGAGCCACTTGGATCACCATGGAAACAGCAATGTTCTCTATGGGCAACATC
GTTTCTATGGAACCCAAAAAGATAACTTCTACCTGCGCAACCTGCCCCCACAGCCTACCATACTACCCGC
CAACCACAACTTCCCCGGAGTGCCCCGAGCCACCCCTGCCCATCCCATCGGGTCCTGCAGCCGGGACCGC
ATCGAGGCTGCCTCACTGCAGAAGGGTCCTAAGGAGTTTGACCGCTTCCTCATGGGTAAAGAGGTGGGCA
AAGAGAAAGTTAGCAAGGGAGCAGAGGGCAGGGAGCGGCCAGCTGTGGAGGAAGACAGTGGTAAAGATCG
ACAGAAGCTGGTGCCGCCCATGCCTGCCGAGGGGCCCTGCAAGGAGGCAGGCCCTGCACCCCGGGGGTCC
TGTGAGGGCCGCCCCAAACACCTCACCTCTTGCCTGCTCAACACCAAGGTACTCAATGGAGACATGGGCA
AGGCCTCCCTGGCCAGCTGTGCAGGAGGCATGCTGGGCAGGCCTGGGACAGGTGTGGCAGCACCCGGACG
CTGTGCCAAGGAGGTGGCAGGCCCCGTGGAGCCTGGGCCAGCCTTCAGTGAGTGCCTGGAGCGGCGGCAG
ATGCTGCATCATGCTGTATCCTACACAGTACCCTCTGGCCTGCCTACCGGGCCACCCCCGCCCCTCAGCA
CAGGCCCAGCGGGCTCTTTCCCCTGCCTGCAGCTGCATGCAGGCCCAGATGGGCTCTGCCCTCTGCAGGA
CAAAGTCTCCCGGGACCTAAAGGCCAGCGGGCCCACCTTTGTGCCTTCTGTGGGACACCTGGCTGACAAG
AGCCGCTCTTTCCAAGTAGCAGAGGCCTGTGCCGTGGCAGGTGATGGAAAGGACCGGCACCTGGATGCGG
CCATGGCCACCGACCATGGTGCACCCTATGGAGTCTCCTACGCCCACCTAAAAGCTGAGGGCAAGGGCGA
GCGGCGACCCGGGGGCTTTGAGGCGGCCCTCCACCCCCGGCTGAAAGGCCTGGAGTATCTCAGTTCAGGC
CCCGAGGCCCCCTTCCCTGGACTTCCCAAAGGCGGTCTGGACAAAAGTGGCTACTTTGAGTTGCCCACTT
CACAGGACTGTGCCCGGTCCAATCACCAAGACCCACTGGGTGGGAAGGCCACCCAGGCCTGCTGCACTTT
AGACAAAGTGGCCAACAAAGAGGCCCCTGCTGGCCCTCCAGTGGGACAGAAGGTAGCCAGGATCCGGCAC
CAGCAGCACTTGGTGGCTCCTGAGGTAGAATCGGGAGGCAGCGGGGCCGAGACGAAACGCAAGTCCGTGG
AGCTGGCTTCTCTGGGTTATAGCGGCCACCACATGCCTCCGTGGGGTGTACAGACGGGCCACGACACCTC
CATGGCCATCATCGAGGAACGAAAGGGCAGTGCCTACCTCGACCCTTTTGGAAGTGGCTTACAGCAGGCA
GCCCTCCTGTCCCAGGAGCTGCCCACTCCGCCAGATGAGGTCTCGGCCATGAAGAACCTGCTGAAATACA
GCAACCAAGCCCTAGTCGTGGGCCAGAAGGCTCCGTTCGTGGGCCTGGGCAGCCTCAAAGCCAGCTGCGT
CCAGCAGGAAGCCAAGTTTCCAGCCACTAAGGGCCCAGGCCCAGTGGAAAGACCCGACTGTGCCCGCAGC
AGGGAGCATGAGGCCCCACATGGAGACGGGGAGGTGAGGCAGCCACCCGTGGGCATCGCAGTGGCCTTGG
CCAGGCAGAAGGACACGGTCGGCAGGCCCGATACAGCCTACAATACCAACAGTGGGCGGCAGGGCAGGGC
CGCCCCCACCTTCAAAGGTGCTGGAGGACCACGTGCCAGCCATGCGCTAGACCTGGAGAGCGAAGAGGAG
AGGTCACGGGCGTGCGAGGAGCGCCTGGGTCTGCCTGGACGTGAGCTGCTGTTACAAGACAACAAAGACC
TCGTGGAATTTGCCCGGATCCACCCTTCAAGCAGCTGCCCTGGAGACCTGCCCCCCCACCTCATGATGCA
AGGCGGGGACCCAGCCCCCCACCCCCATCCTGCCCATCCCCACTGGCTGCCCCGCACCCGCAGTCCCTCC
TTGTGGATGGGGGGACATTCCTATGGTCTCGGACACCCCGCCCTGCACCAGAACCTACCCCCTGGCTTCC
CCGCATCTGTGCCCGGCTCCATGCCCTCCGTGTTCCCCCTCCCCCAAGATGCAGCCACGCAGTTGGTCAT
CTTGCCCTCGGAACCCACACCCCACACCACCCCTCACACACTCGCTGAAGTTATGGACCAGGCCTCCCTG
TGGCCCCCCATGTATGGGGCCCGGGGCCCTGCCTCTCACATGCAGCACCCGGGCCAGCTCCCTGTGTATT
CTCGGTCCCAGCTGCTTCGGCAGCAAGAGCTCTATGCACTGCAGCAGCAGCAGCAACAACAGCAGCAGCA
GCAACAACAGCAGCAACAGCAGCAGCAACAACAACAGCAGCAGCAGCAACAGCAGCAGCAGCAACATCGG
GCCACACAGGCCCTGGAGCTACAGCGAGTTGCCCAGTTCCAGCGCAAGCCTGAGGATCGCCACATGGAGC
TGGAGGAAGCTGCCCAGGAGAAGACCCCAAAGTCCACCCACAAGCCAGTTGCCTTAACCCCCATGGCCAA
GGGCACCCCCTCCTCCGCCACTGCAGGCCTGGTCAAGCTATCACCCTGCTGTCAGTCGCCCACTTTGAAG
ACCCCTGCGAGTTGCCCCACACCACCACCTCGGCCCAGCGCCCCCTGCACTTTACCCATCTGCCCTACTG
GCAGCCCAGGGCCTGGCTCCAAGGTGCCTAGTACCATGGACAAGAGTGAGGAGGGCCAGCGGGCTGGAAC
CAACCTGACCACGCTGGAACCAGACCTGACTCCAGGATTGAACCCCACAGCTGGCCTGGATCTCTCCCTC
CCTTCAGACGTGCACTCCTCTGACCTCCAAGACCCCAAAACTATGCAAACCACTACCCCAGGGACTCGGC
CTGAGCCCCCAAGGACGTTCCTCCCTGGGGAGCCACCCCCATGCAGCCCCAGGAACTTAGAAGAGCCTGG
GCTGCTCTCAAGGGCCAGGGATGCCACCCAGGACCTTGCCAATCTACCCCCTCCTGTTGAGGGAGGACTC
CCACCAGGGAAGGCAGAAGACCCCAGCCCACTCGAGGGGTTACAAGCACTGAAATTTGGAGACCTCCTCG
AGGGAGGGGGAACTGAGGCTACTGGCCAGACGAATTCTACTCAGGGAGGGATGCAAAATGAGAGGACTGT
AGATCAGGGGGCACCACAGCCCCCTTTGGGGGCTACCCCTCAAGCACTAGAACAGGAAGCAGGGAGCCCA
GCTGCCCTGGACAAGCGTGAAGGTCCACAGAAGGTCCCTGATGTGGCCCAGCTACAGGAGGAAGAAACCC
AGCTTGAGGAGAGCGGGGGGGACTCGGAGGTGGACTGGGGGACTCCCAACCATAGCCACCCACCCAAAGC
GCTGCCAGGCTTGGATGCCTTGGTGGCTGCTACTGTGGACCTAGGAGACCTGCCTGACATCAGCCTGACA
GACCCTCAGACCCCAGCAGCCTCCGTGCCCCTTAGCACGGCTCCTCTGCCGCATAGCTCAGGGATTCATG
GGATTGCCCTGCTCAGTGAGCTGGCTGACCTGGAGACCCAGCGGCAGAAGAGTGAGCTGTCCATGCAAGA
AGATGAGGATGTGCTGGCCTTCAACCTGCAGCACCTGGCCACACTGGCCACAGCCTGGTCCCTGGTGGAG
GCTGCTAACCTGGACAGCCCAGTCACTTCACTGCAGGCCCCAGCTGCTGACCCAGACAGAGGCCCCAGGC
TCACCCCCAGAATGCAAATCCTGCAACGCAAGGACACCTGGGCCCCTAAAACAAAGCCTGTATGTCCCCT
GAAGGCTGCCATCGACCGGCTGGACACACAGGAAGTGGAGATGCGCATGCAGCTAGCAGAGCTGCAGAGG
CGCTACAAGGAGAAGCAACGGGAGCTGGCTCGCCTGCAGCGCAGGCATGACCACGAGAGAGAGGAGAGCT
CACGGAGCCCTGCACGGCGGGGGCCTGGCAGGCCAAGAAAGCGCAAACACTCAAGCTCACTGCCTGCCCT
GCGTCCCGGGGGCCAGCTTGCCAGAAGTGACAGCAAGAAAGCCAAGGCTGTTCGTGCAAGCCTAAGTCTG
CTGTGTGCTGAGCTACGAGGTGATGAGCCCCCAAGGAAGCGAAGCAAACTGGGAAAGAGTCCTTACACTG
GCCTGCAGTCCGTCTCCTCGGAGAAGGTGCGGTGCAAGAAGAGCTGTGGCCAGGCCGAGTTGCCATCCTC
GGTGGCCCACAAGGTGGCCCAGCTGAAGCCAAAGGTCAAGAGCAAGGGGCTGCCTGCCGGCCTCGGTGCC
TTCCAGCGCAAAGAGGCTGCCCCAGGTGGGCGCATCCAGAAGAAGCTATCTAGAGCCAAGAGCGTCACGG
CGTCAGGGGCGGCACGGCATCCACACCCCGATGGGGACAGTGGCAGGGAGATGCACAAATTCCAAGCCCA
ACCCGCAGTGGCTGTGGCACATGAGGCAGGCAGCGGCTATGACAGTGAGGACTGCCAGGCACTCCTGGGG
ACAGAGGCAGCTCCCAGAGAGCCTGGGCTGGTGTTGCACCCAGGGTCTGGTGTGGCAGTGCTGGGACCCT
CACCTTCCTCCGTGGTCAAGATGGAAGCCAATCAGAAGGCCAAGAAGAAAAAGGAGAGGCAGGGCTTGCT
AGGGGCCTGCCGCCTGTCCAGCCCCGAGGGCGAGGTTAAGATCAAGAGACGAACAGTAAAGACCAAGGTG
GGAGCCAAGCTGGAGCGGGCGCCAGGGCGGCGGCCCCCGGGTGCACCAGGCAAGAAGAAGGCCAAGGGCA
AGGTGAAAACTGGCCTGCGTACAGAGCCAGGAACCGCCACCAGCAGAGACACCCTTTTCAGTCCCACCCG
GACTTTTGCCTGCCGAGAGGAGGGCAGCAAACTTGCCAGTGAGCGCCTCAAGAGAGCCACCCGCAAGAGC
GCCATGTTGCAGCCAGTCCTGAGGCGGAAGAATGGGGCCTTGTCCATCGCTCTGTCAGCCCGCAACGCCA
AGGCCATCCTGGGAAAGAGCAGGAAGCTGACGAAGGTGAAGAGAGAGGCTGTCAGCAAGCAGGGCCAGGG
GCGGGCGGTGAGCCGGCTGCTGGAGAGCTTTGCTGTGGAGGATGACTTTGAGTTTGACGAGGATGACACC
AGCTTCTCGGATGAGGAAGAAGAAGAGGAAGAAGCCGGTGTACAGCTCAGCGCAGAGCAGAGCGCCGCCC
TGGCACGGTCCTGCACCATCCACAAGGAAGACCTGCAGGACGGACTGCCCGTCCTGATCCCGAAGGAGGA
CAGCCTGCTGTATGCGGGCAGTGTCAGGACCCTGCAACCCCCCGACATCTACAGCATCGTCATTGAGGGG
GAGAGAGGCAACCGTCAACGTATCTACTCGCTGGAACAGCTGCTGCAGGAGGCGGTTCTTGATGTCCAGC
CACAGTCCAGTCGGTACCTTCCACCTGGTACCCGGGTCTGTGCCTACTGGAGTCAGAAGTCCCGGTGTCT
ATATCCAGGCAATGTGGTTCGAGGTGCTTCAAGCGATGAAGAAGACCTGGACTCAGTGTTGGTAGAGTTC
GATGACGGAGACACAGGCCACATAGCTGTCTCTAACATCAGGCTGCTGCCTCCGGACTTCAAGATCCAGT
GTACAGAGCCCTCGCCAGCCCTGTTGGTGTCCAGCAGCTGCCGGAGGACCAAAAAAGCAGCCAATGAGGG
CCACCCGCCCAGCGAAGCCCCCACACCCAGCCTGTCCCCTAAAGTGCCGGATGGCCCTGAAACTTCTAAG
ACCCCTGGGAAGAAATCTGGCAGCAAAGACAAAGCTGGCAAAGTCGACCTCCTAACCTCAGGTGCCAAGT
CCCCCACGGGGGCCTCAGACCACTTCCTAGGCCGCAGAGGCAGCCCCCTGCTGAGCTGGTCAGCAGTGGC
TCAGACCAAGCGGAAAGCGGTGGCTGCGGCAGCGGCGGCGGCAGGTGGCAAAGGGCCGGGGGTACTACAG
AACCTCTTCCAGCTCAACGGAAGCACCAAGAAGCTGCGGGCCCGGGACACCCTGTTTCCCATGCATAGCA
TGGCTACCCCCGTGTTTGGTAACAGCTTCCGAGCTGACTCCTTCAGCAGCCTGGCGAGTTCCTACACACC
CTTCCTTGGAGGGGCTGGGGCAGGCCTTCCCGGAGGAGCCCACAAGCTGCTTAGGGCCAAGAAGGCTGAA
CGGGCTGAAGCAGAAAAGGCCGGGAGGCGGCGGGCAGGCGGCGAGTTTCTGGTTAAGCTGGACCATGAGG
GTGTGACCTCCCCCAAAAACAAAAACTGCAAGGCCCTGCTCATGAGCGACAAGGACTTCGGACCCAAGCT
GGGGCGACCTCTTAGCAACCCCAGTTACGCACACCCAGCCCTCATTGGCAAGGACAAGAAGGGTCGGGCG
CCTGTGCATCCGCTACCCATGGGGCTGGCTCTGCGCAAGTACCCACTGCCCTGTGATAGTGACTGCCCCA
GCTCCTACTCCGATGAGGACGAGGATGGGCCGGGGCTGGCCACCGGTTATCCGTATGATGTGCCGGATTA
TGCGTAAACGCGTCCGGTCCACCACCACCACCACCACTAAGGATCCGGGGTTGGGGTTGCGCCTTTTCCA
AGGCAGCCCTGGGTTTGCGCAGGGACGCGGCTGCTCTGGGCGTGGTTCCGGGAAACGCAGCGGCGCCGAC
CCTGGGTCTCGCACATTCTTCACGTCCGTTCGCAGCGTCACCCGGATCTTCGCCGCTACCCTTGTGGGCC
CCCCGGCGACGCTTCCTGCTCCGCCCCTAAGTCGGGAAGGTTCCTTGCGGTTCGCGGCGTGCCGGACGTG
ACAAACGGAAGCCGCACGTCTCACTAGTACCCTCGCAGACGGACAGCGCCAGGGAGCAATGGCAGCGCGC
CGACCGCGATGGGCTGTGGCCAATAGCGGCTGCTCAGCAGGGCGCGCCGAGAGCAGCGGCCGGGAAGGGG
CGGTGCGGGAGGCGGGGTGTGGGGCGGTAGTGTGGGCCCTGTTCCTGCCCGCGCGGTGTTCCGCATTCTG
CAAGCCTCCGGAGCGCACGTCGGCAGTCGGCTCCCTCGTTGACCGAATCACCGACCTCTCTCCCCAGCAA
TTCACCATGACCGAGTACAAGCCCACGGTGCGCCTCGCCACCCGCGACGACGTCCCCAGGGCCGTACGCA
CCCTCGCCGCCGCGTTCGCCGACTACCCCGCCACGCGCCACACCGTCGATCCGGACCGCCACATCGAGCG
GGTCACCGAGCTGCAAGAACTCTTCCTCACGCGCGTCGGGCTCGACATCGGCAAGGTGTGGGTCGCGGAC
GACGGCGCCGCGGTGGCGGTCTGGACCACGCCGGAGAGCGTCGAAGCGGGGGCGGTGTTCGCCGAGATCG
GCCCGCGCATGGCCGAGTTGAGCGGTTCCCGGCTGGCCGCGCAGCAACAGATGGAAGGCCTCCTGGCGCC
GCACCGGCCCAAGGAGCCCGCGTGGTTCCTGGCCACCGTCGGCGTCTCGCCCGACCACCAGGGCAAGGGT
CTGGGCAGCGCCGTCGTGCTCCCCGGAGTGGAGGCGGCCGAGCGCGCCGGGGTGCCCGCCTTCCTGGAGA
CCTCCGCGCCCCGCAACCTCCCCTTCTACGAGCGGCTCGGCTTCACCGTCACCGCCGACGTCGAGGTGCC
CGAAGGACCGCGCACCTGGTGCATGACCCGCAAGCCCGGTGCCGAAGGTAGAGGTTCTCTCCTCACTTGT
GGTGATGTTGAAGAAAACCCTGGTCCAATGTCTAGACTGGACAAGAGCAAAGTCATAAACGGAGCTCTGG
AATTACTCAATGGTGTCGGTATCGAAGGCCTGACGACAAGGAAACTCGCTCAAAAGCTGGGAGTTGAGCA
GCCTACCCTGTACTGGCACGTGAAGAACAAGCGGGCCCTGCTCGATGCCCTGCCAATCGAGATGCTGGAC
AGGCATCATACCCACTTCTGCCCCCTGGAAGGCGAGTCATGGCAAGACTTTCTGCGGAACAACGCCAAGT
CATACCGCTGTGCTCTCCTCTCACATCGCGACGGGGCTAAAGTGCATCTCGGCACCCGCCCAACAGAGAA
ACAGTACGAAACCCTGGAAAATCAGCTCGCGTTCCTGTGTCAGCAAGGCTTCTCCCTGGAGAACGCACTG
TACGCTCTGTCCGCCGTGGGCCACTTTACACTGGGCTGCGTATTGGAGGAACAGGAGCATCAAGTAGCAA
AAGAGGAAAGAGAGACACCTACCACCGATTCTATGCCCCCACTTCTGAGACAAGCAATTGAGCTGTTCGA
CCGGCAGGGAGCCGAACCTGCCTTCCTTTTCGGCCTGGAACTAATCATATGTGGCCTGGAGAAACAGCTA
AAGTGCGAAAGCGGCGGGCCGACCGACGCCCTTGACGATTTTGACTTAGACATGCTCCCAGCCGATGCCC
TTGACGACTTTGACCTTGATATGCTGCCTGCTGACGCTCTTGACGATTTTGACCTTGACATGCTCCCCGG
GTAACTAAGTAAGGATCGATCCAAGATATCGTATTCTTAACTATGTTGCTCCTTTTACGCTATGTGGATA
CGCTGCTTTAATGCCTTTGTATCATGCTATTGCTTCCCGTATGGCTTTCATTTTCTCCTCCTTGTATAAA
TCCTGGTTGCTGTCTCTTTATGAGGAGTTGTGGCCCGTTGTCAGGCAACGTGGCGTGGTGTGCACTGTGT
TTGCTGACGCAACCCCCACTGGTTGGGGCATTGCCACCACCTGTCAGCTCCTTTCCGGGACTTTCGCTTT
CCCCCTCCCTATTGCCACGGCGGAACTCATCGCCGCCTGCCTTGCCCGCTGCTGGACAGGGGCTCGGCTG
TTGGGCACTGACAATTCCGTGGTGTTGTCGGGGAAGCTGACGTCCTTTCCATGGCTGCTCGCCTGTGTTG
CCACCTGGATTCTGCGCGGGACGTCCTTCTGCTACGTCCCTTCGGCCCTCAATCCAGCGGACCTTCCTTC
CCGCGGCCTGCTGCCGGCTCTGCGGCCTCTTCCGCGTCTTCGCCTTCGCCCTCAGACGAGTCGGATCTCC
CTTTGGGCCGCCTCCCCGCCTGTTTCGCCTCGGCGTCCGGACTAGAGGTACCTTTAAGACCAATGACTTA
CAAGGCAGCTGTAGATCTTAGCCACTTTTTAAAAGAAAAGGGGGGACTGGAAGGGCTAATTCACTCCCAA
CGAAGACAAGATCTGCTTTTTGCTTGTACTGGGTCTCTCTGGTTAGACCAGATCTGAGCCTGGGAGCTCT
CTGGCTAACTAGGGAACCCACTGCTTAAGCCTCAATAAAGCTTGCCTTGAGTGCTTCAAGTAGTGTGTGC
CCGTCTGTTGTGTGACTCTGGTAACTAGAGATCCCTCAGACCCTTTTAGTCAGTGTGGAAAATCTCTAGC
AGTAGTAGTTCATGTCATCTTATTATTCAGTATTTATAACTTGCAAAGAAATGAATATCAGAGAGTGAGA
GGAACTTGTTTATTGCAGCTTATAATGGTTACAAATAAAGCAATAGCATCACAAATTTCACAAATAAAGC
ATTTTTTTCACTGCATTCTAGTTGTGGTTTGTCCAAACTCATCAATGTATCTTATCATGTCTGGCTCTAG
CTATCCCGCCCCTAACTCCGCCCATCCCGCCCCTAACTCCGCCCAGTTCCGCCCATTCTCCGCCCCATGG
CTGACTAATTTTTTTTATTTATGCAGAGGCCGAGGCCGCCTCGGCCTCTGAGCTATTCCAGAAGTAGTGA
GGAGGCTTTTTTGGAGGCCTTTCAAATATGTATCCGCTCATGAGACAATAACCCTGATAAATGCTTCAAT
AATATTGAAAAAGGAAGAGTATGAGTATTCAACATTTCCGTGTCGCCCTTATTCCCTTTTTTGCGGCATT
TTGCCTTCCTGTTTTTGCTCACCCAGAAACGCTGGTGAAAGTAAAAGATGCTGAAGATCAGTTGGGTGCA
CGAGTGGGTTACATCGAACTGGATCTCAACAGCGGTAAGATCCTTGAGAGTTTTCGCCCCGAAGAACGTT
TTCCAATGATGAGCACTTTTAAAGTTCTGCTATGTGGCGCGGTATTATCCCGTATTGACGCCGGGCAAGA
GCAACTCGGTCGCCGCATACACTATTCTCAGAATGACTTGGTTGAGTACTCACCAGTCACAGAAAAGCAT
CTTACGGATGGCATGACAGTAAGAGAATTATGCAGTGCTGCCATAACCATGAGTGATAACACTGCGGCCA
ACTTACTTCTGACAACGATCGGAGGACCGAAGGAGCTAACCGCTTTTTTGCACAACATGGGGGATCATGT
AACTCGCCTTGATCGTTGGGAACCGGAGCTGAATGAAGCCATACCAAACGACGAGCGTGACACCACGATG
CCTGTAGCAATGGCAACAACGTTGCGCAAACTATTAACTGGCGAACTACTTACTCTAGCTTCCCGGCAAC
AATTAATAGACTGGATGGAGGCGGATAAAGTTGCAGGACCACTTCTGCGCTCGGCCCTTCCGGCTGGCTG
GTTTATTGCTGATAAATCTGGAGCCGGTGAGCGTGGGTCTCGCGGTATCATTGCAGCACTGGGGCCAGAT
GGTAAGCCCTCCCGTATCGTAGTTATCTACACGACGGGGAGTCAGGCAACTATGGATGAACGAAATAGAC
AGATCGCTGAGATAGGTGCCTCACTGATTAAGCATTGGTAACTGTCAGACCAAGTTTACTCATATATACT
TTAGATTGATTTAAAACTTCATTTTTAATTTAAAAGGATCTAGGTGAAGATCCTTTTTGATAATCTCATG
ACCAAAATCCCTTAACGTGAGTTTTCGTTCCACTGAGCGTCAGACCCCGTAGAAAAGATCAAAGGATCTT
CTTGAGATCCTTTTTTTCTGCGCGTAATCTGCTGCTTGCAAACAAAAAAACCACCGCTACCAGCGGTGGT
TTGTTTGCCGGATCAAGAGCTACCAACTCTTTTTCCGAAGGTAACTGGCTTCAGCAGAGCGCAGATACCA
AATACTGTTCTTCTAGTGTAGCCGTAGTTAGGCCACCACTTCAAGAACTCTGTAGCACCGCCTACATACC
TCGCTCTGCTAATCCTGTTACCAGTGGCTGCTGCCAGTGGCGATAAGTCGTGTCTTACCGGGTTGGACTC
AAGACGATAGTTACCGGATAAGGCGCAGCGGTCGGGCTGAACGGGGGGTTCGTGCACACAGCCCAGCTTG
GAGCGAACGACCTACACCGAACTGAGATACCTACAGCGTGAGCTATGAGAAAGCGCCACGCTTCCCGAAG
GGAGAAAGGCGGACAGGTATCCGGTAAGCGGCAGGGTCGGAACAGGAGAGCGCACGAGGGAGCTTCCAGG
GGGAAACGCCTGGTATCTTTATAGTCCTGTCGGGTTTCGCCACCTCTGACTTGAGCGTCGATTTTTGTGA
TGCTCGTCAGGGGGGCGGAGCCTATGGAAAAACGCCAGCAACGCGGCCTTTTTACGGTTCCTGGCCTTTT
GCTGGCCTTTTGCTCACATGTTCTTTCCTGCGTTATCCCCTGATTCTGTGGATAACCGTATTACCGCCTT
TGAGTGAGCTGATACCGCTCGCCGCAGCCGAACGACCGAGCGCAGCGAGTCAGTGAGCGAGGAAGCGGAA
GAGCGCCCAATACGCAAACCGCCTCTCCCCGCGCGTTGGCCGATTCATTAATGCAGCTGGCACGACAGGT
TTCCCGACTGGAAAGCGGGCAGTGAGCGCAACGCAATTAATGTGAGTTAGCTCACTCATTAGGCACCCCA
GGCTTTACACTTTATGCTTCCGGCTCGTATGTTGTGTGGAATTGTGAGCGGATAACAATTTCACACAGGA
AACAGCTATGACCATGATTACGCCAAGCGCGCAATTAACCCTCACTAAAGGGAACAAAAGCTGGAGCTGC
AAGCTTAATGTAGTCTTATGCAATACTCTTGTAGTCTTGCAACATGGTAACGATGAGTTAGCAACATGCC
TTACAAGGAGAGAAAAAGCACCGTGCATGCCGATTGGTGGAAGTAAGGTGGTACGATCGTGCCTTATTAG
GAAGGCAACAGACGGGTCTGACATGGATTGGACGAACCACTGAATTGCCGCATTGCAGAGATATTGTATT
TAAGTGCCTAGCTCGATACATAAACGGGTCTCTCTGGTTAGACCAGATCTGAGCCTGGGAGCTCTCTGGC
TAACTAGGGAACCCACTGCTTAAGCCTCAATAAAGCTTGCCTTGAGTGCTTCAAGTAGTGTGTGCCCGTC
TGTTGTGTGACTCTGGTAACTAGAGATCCCTCAGACCCTTTTAGTCAGTGTGGAAAATCTCTAGCAGTGG
CGCCCGAACAGGGACTTGAAAGCGAAAGGGAAACCAGAGGAGCTCTCTCGACGCAGGACTCGGCTTGCTG
AAGCGCGCACGGCAAGAGGCGAGGGGCGGCGACTGGTGAGTACGCCAAAAATTTTGACTAGCGGAGGCTA
GAAGGAGAGAGATGGGTGCGAGAGCGTCAGTATTAAGCGGGGGAGAATTAGATCGCGATGGGAAAAAATT
CGGTTAAGGCCAGGGGGAAAGAAAAAATATAAATTAAAACATATAGTATGGGCAAGCAGGGAGCTAGAAC
GATTCGCAGTTAATCCTGGCCTGTTAGAAACATCAGAAGGCTGTAGACAAATACTGGGACAGCTACAACC
ATCCCTTCAGACAGGATCAGAAGAACTTAGATCATTATATAATACAGTAGCAACCCTCTATTGTGTGCAT
CAAAGGATAGAGATAAAAGACACCAAGGAAGCTTTAGACAAGATAGAGGAAGAGCAAAACAAAAGTAAGA
CCACCGCACAGCAAGCGGCCGCTGATCTTCAGACCTGGAGGAGGAGATATGAGGGACAATTGGAGAAGTG
AATTATATAAATATAAAGTAGTAAAAATTGAACCATTAGGAGTAGCACCCACCAAGGCAAAGAGAAGAGT
GGTGCAGAGAGAAAAAAGAGCAGTGGGAATAGGAGCTTTGTTCCTTGGGTTCTTGGGAGCAGCAGGAAGC
ACTATGGGCGCAGCGTCAATGACGCTGACGGTACAGGCCAGACAATTATTGTCTGGTATAGTGCAGCAGC
AGAACAATTTGCTGAGGGCTATTGAGGCGCAACAGCATCTGTTGCAACTCACAGTCTGGGGCATCAAGCA
GCTCCAGGCAAGAATCCTGGCTGTGGAAAGATACCTAAAGGATCAACAGCTCCTGGGGATTTGGGGTTGC
TCTGGAAAACTCATTTGCACCACTGCTGTGCCTTGGAATGCTAGTTGGAGTAATAAATCTCTGGAACAGA
TTTGGAATCACACGACCTGGATGGAGTGGGACAGAGAAATTAACAATTACACAAGCTTAATACACTCCTT
AATTGAAGAATCGCAAAACCAGCAAGAAAAGAATGAACAAGAATTATTGGAATTAGATAAATGGGCAAGT
TTGTGGAATTGGTTTAACATAACAAATTGGCTGTGGTATATAAAATTATTCATAATGATAGTAGGAGGCT
TGGTAGGTTTAAGAATAGTTTTTGCTGTACTTTCTATAGTGAATAGAGTTAGGCAGGGATATTCACCATT
ATCGTTTCAGACCCACCTCCCAACCCCGAGGGGAC
Features (pLannotate 1.2.2; 27 found; start..end, strand, type, name):
     41..158     +  misc_feature   cPPT/CTS: central polypurine tract and central termination sequence of HIV-1
    212..526     +  promoter       tight TRE promoter: Tet-responsive promoter PTight, consisting of seven tet operator sequences followed by the minimal CMV promoter
    543..7403    +  CDS            Bahcc1 (fragment): BAHC1_MOUSE - Also known as Kiaa1447. Experimental evidence at protein level: Swiss-Prot protein existence level 1. From Mus musculus (Mouse).
   7439..7457    +  CDS            9xHis (fragment): 9xHis affinity tag
   7467..7977    +  promoter       hPGK promoter: human phosphoglycerate kinase 1 promoter
   7987..8583    +  CDS            PuroR (fragment): puromycin N-acetyltransferase; pac from Streptomyces; confers resistance to puromycin
   8638..9335    +  CDS            rtTA3 (fragment): reverse tetracycline transactivator 3 activates expression from Tet-responsive promoters in the presence of doxycycline
   9265..9375    +  CDS            VP48: 3 tandem repeats of the minimal activation domain of herpes simplex virus VP16 (Cheng et al., 2013)
   9411..9959    +  misc_feature   WPRE (fragment): woodchuck hepatitis virus posttranscriptional regulatory element
   9985..10056   +  CDS            nef (fragment): NEF_HV1Z2 - Experimental evidence at protein level: Swiss-Prot protein existence level 1. Extracellular Nef protein targets CD4(+) T-lymphocytes for apoptosis by interacting with CXCR4 surface receptors. From Human immunodeficiency virus type 1 group M subtype D (isolate Z2/CDC-Z34) (HIV-1).
  10058..10291   +  LTR            3' LTR (ΔU3): self-inactivating 3' long terminal repeat (LTR) from HIV-1
  10363..10484   +  polyA_signal   SV40 poly(A) signal: SV40 polyadenylation signal
  10524..10659   +  rep_origin     SV40 ori: SV40 origin of replication
  10667..10730   +  promoter       AmpR promoter: bla
  10731..11591   +  CDS            AmpR: β-lactamase; bla; confers resistance to ampicillin, carbenicillin, and related antibiotics
  11762..12350   +  rep_origin     ori: high-copy-number ColE1/pMB1/pBR322/pUC origin of replication
  12533..12625   +  CDS            lacI (fragment): lac repressor; lacI; The lac repressor binds to the lac operator to inhibit transcription in E. coli. This inhibition can be relieved by adding lactose or isopropyl-β-D-thiogalactopyranoside (IPTG).
  12638..12659   +  protein_bind   CAP binding site: CAP binding activates transcription in the presence of cAMP. E. coli catabolite activator protein
  12674..12704   +  promoter       lac promoter: promoter for the E. coli lac operon
  12708..12730   +  protein_bind   lac operator (fragment): The lac repressor binds to the lac operator to inhibit transcription in E. coli. This inhibition can be relieved by adding lactose or isopropyl-β-D-thiogalactopyranoside (IPTG). lac repressor encoded by lacI
  12773..12791   +  promoter       T3 promoter: promoter for bacteriophage T3 RNA polymerase
  12819..13045   +  promoter       RSV promoter: Rous sarcoma virus enhancer/promoter
  13046..13226   +  LTR            5' LTR (truncated): truncated 5' long terminal repeat (LTR) from HIV-1
  13273..13398   +  misc_feature   HIV-1 Ψ: packaging signal of human immunodeficiency virus type 1
  13382..13745   +  CDS            HIV-1 gag (fragment): gag protein from human immunodeficiency virus 1; gag
  13891..14124   +  misc_feature   RRE: The Rev response element (RRE) of HIV-1 allows for Rev-dependent mRNA export from the nucleus to the cytoplasm.
  14501..14525   +  CDS            Rev (fragment): human immunodeficiency virus 1 (HIV-1) Rev protein; rev; enhances nuclear export of unspliced and incompletely spliced viral mRNAs
