[The description below was written by a language model from this plasmid's Addgene catalogue record and pLannotate feature annotations shown in this document.]
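Description:
pLIX-Bahcc1-HA_deltaBAH is a doxycycline-inducible expression plasmid built on the pLix402 backbone. The catalogue lists it simply as a mammalian expression vector, but the annotated 14.5 kb sequence shows the architecture of a third-generation, self-inactivating HIV-1 lentiviral transfer vector. An RSV promoter drives a truncated 5' LTR, followed by the Ψ packaging signal with a gag fragment, the RRE for Rev-dependent export, the cPPT/CTS, a WPRE and a ΔU3 3' LTR. It is propagated in E. coli through a high-copy ColE1/pUC-type origin with ampicillin resistance. The listed growth strain is a recombination-reducing one, as is usual for LTR-containing plasmids. An SV40 poly(A) signal and SV40 origin lie downstream of the 3' LTR.

The payload is mouse Bahcc1 lacking its BAH domain, carrying a C-terminal HA tag according to the record and placed under the tight TRE promoter (seven tet operators plus a minimal CMV promoter). The HA tag was not called by the automated annotation, which instead flags a short partial His-tag match just after the coding sequence. Downstream, a human PGK promoter drives puromycin N-acetyltransferase followed by rtTA3. The short gap between these two coding sequences suggests co-expression from one transcript, although no linker element is annotated. This makes the system all-in-one: transduced or transfected cells can be selected with puromycin, and constitutively produced rtTA3 activates the TRE promoter only when doxycycline is present. Sequencing found an A122P difference from the reference transcript. It matches a known variant, and the depositor reports that it has no functional consequence. The construct serves as a domain-deletion mutant for testing the contribution of the BAH domain to Bahcc1 function, and comes from work on BAHCC1's role in neuronal gene expression.
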