Addgene plasmid #242755: pLIX-Bahcc1-HA_deltaBAH
Purpose: Expresses Bahcc1 in mammalian cells
Depositing lab: Igor Ulitsky. Depositing organization: Weizmann Institute of Science. Publication: BAHCC1 promotes gene expression in neuronal cells by antagonizing SIN3A-HDAC1. Monziani A, Perry RB, Hezroni H, Ulitsky I. Nucleic Acids Res. 2025 Jul 19;53(14):gkaf650. doi: 10.1093/nar/gkaf650. PubMed 40682820.
Backbone
  Vector backbone: pLix402
  Vector type: Mammalian Expression
  Selectable markers: Puromycin
Growth in bacteria
  Bacterial resistance: Ampicillin, 100 μg/mL
  Growth temperature: 37°C
  Growth strain: NEB Stable
  Copy number: Unknown
Gene/Insert
  Gene/Insert name: Bahcc1
  Species: M. musculus (mouse)
  Mutation: Deletion of BAH domain
  GenBank ID: NM_198423
  Entrez Gene: Bahcc1 (a.k.a. B930044J06)
  Promoter: tight TRE promoter
  Tag / fusion protein: HA (C terminal on insert)
  Cloning method: Unknown
  Sequencing primers: 5′ AGAGAACGTATGTCGAGGTA
Terms and licenses: Academic/Nonprofit Terms; Industry Terms: Not Available to Industry
Depositor comments: Please visit https://doi.org/10.1101/2025.01.24.634719 for bioRxiv preprint. Compared to GenBank ID NM_198423, Addgene NGS identifies A122P in Bahcc1. This mutation is present in a known variant: GenBank ID AK147250. The depositor confirms that discrepancies between the depositor's sequence and Addgene's sequences have no functional consequences.
How to cite: pLIX-Bahcc1-HA_deltaBAH was a gift from Igor Ulitsky (Addgene plasmid # 242755 ; http://n2t.net/addgene:242755 ; RRID:Addgene_242755)
